>Addgene plasmid #50474 | pAAV-hSyn-hM3D(Gq)-mCherry | addgene full sequence | sequence record 471606 | Addgene NGS Result
CCGGGAGCTGCATGTGTCAGAGGTTTTCACCGTCATCACCGAAACGCGCGAGACGAAAGGGCCTCGTGAT
ACGCCTATTTTTATAGGTTAATGTCATGATAATAATGGTTTCTTAGACGTCAGGTGGCACTTTTCGGGGA
AATGTGCGCGGAACCCCTATTTGTTTATTTTTCTAAATACATTCAAATATGTATCCGCTCATGAGACAAT
AACCCTGATAAATGCTTCAATAATATTGAAAAAGGAAGAGTATGAGTATTCAACATTTCCGTGTCGCCCT
TATTCCCTTTTTTGCGGCATTTTGCCTTCCTGTTTTTGCTCACCCAGAAACGCTGGTGAAAGTAAAAGAT
GCTGAAGATCAGTTGGGTGCACGAGTGGGTTACATCGAACTGGATCTCAACAGCGGTAAGATCCTTGAGA
GTTTTCGCCCCGAAGAACGTTTTCCAATGATGAGCACTTTTAAAGTTCTGCTATGTGGCGCGGTATTATC
CCGTATTGACGCCGGGCAAGAGCAACTCGGTCGCCGCATACACTATTCTCAGAATGACTTGGTTGAGTAC
TCACCAGTCACAGAAAAGCATCTTACGGATGGCATGACAGTAAGAGAATTATGCAGTGCTGCCATAACCA
TGAGTGATAACACTGCGGCCAACTTACTTCTGACAACGATCGGAGGACCGAAGGAGCTAACCGCTTTTTT
GCACAACATGGGGGATCATGTAACTCGCCTTGATCGTTGGGAACCGGAGCTGAATGAAGCCATACCAAAC
GACGAGCGTGACACCACGATGCCTGTAGCAATGGCAACAACGTTGCGCAAACTATTAACTGGCGAACTAC
TTACTCTAGCTTCCCGGCAACAATTAATAGACTGGATGGAGGCGGATAAAGTTGCAGGACCACTTCTGCG
CTCGGCCCTTCCGGCTGGCTGGTTTATTGCTGATAAATCTGGAGCCGGTGAGCGTGGGTCTCGCGGTATC
ATTGCAGCACTGGGGCCAGATGGTAAGCCCTCCCGTATCGTAGTTATCTACACGACGGGGAGTCAGGCAA
CTATGGATGAACGAAATAGACAGATCGCTGAGATAGGTGCCTCACTGATTAAGCATTGGTAACTGTCAGA
CCAAGTTTACTCATATATACTTTAGATTGATTTAAAACTTCATTTTTAATTTAAAAGGATCTAGGTGAAG
ATCCTTTTTGATAATCTCATGACCAAAATCCCTTAACGTGAGTTTTCGTTCCACTGAGCGTCAGACCCCG
TAGAAAAGATCAAAGGATCTTCTTGAGATCCTTTTTTTCTGCGCGTAATCTGCTGCTTGCAAACAAAAAA
ACCACCGCTACCAGCGGTGGTTTGTTTGCCGGATCAAGAGCTACCAACTCTTTTTCCGAAGGTAACTGGC
TTCAGCAGAGCGCAGATACCAAATACTGTTCTTCTAGTGTAGCCGTAGTTAGGCCACCACTTCAAGAACT
CTGTAGCACCGCCTACATACCTCGCTCTGCTAATCCTGTTACCAGTGGCTGCTGCCAGTGGCGATAAGTC
GTGTCTTACCGGGTTGGACTCAAGACGATAGTTACCGGATAAGGCGCAGCGGTCGGGCTGAACGGGGGGT
TCGTGCACACAGCCCAGCTTGGAGCGAACGACCTACACCGAACTGAGATACCTACAGCGTGAGCTATGAG
AAAGCGCCACGCTTCCCGAAGGGAGAAAGGCGGACAGGTATCCGGTAAGCGGCAGGGTCGGAACAGGAGA
GCGCACGAGGGAGCTTCCAGGGGGAAACGCCTGGTATCTTTATAGTCCTGTCGGGTTTCGCCACCTCTGA
CTTGAGCGTCGATTTTTGTGATGCTCGTCAGGGGGGCGGAGCCTATGGAAAAACGCCAGCAACGCGGCCT
TTTTACGGTTCCTGGCCTTTTGCTGGCCTTTTGCTCACATGTCCTGCAGGCAGCTGCGCGCTCGCTCGCT
CACTGAGGCCGCCCGGGCGTCGGGCGACCTTTGGTCGCCCGGCCTCAGTGAGCGAGCGAGCGCGCAGAGA
GGGAGTGGCCAACTCCATCACTAGGGGTTCCTGCGGCCGCACGCGTGTGTCTAGACTGCAGAGGGCCCTG
CGTATGAGTGCAAGTGGGTTTTAGGACCAGGATGAGGCGGGGTGGGGGTGCCTACCTGACGACCGACCCC
GACCCACTGGACAAGCACCCAACCCCCATTCCCCAAATTGCGCATCCCCTATCAGAGAGGGGGAGGGGAA
ACAGGATGCGGCGAGGCGCGTGCGCACTGCCAGCTTCAGCACCGCGGACAGTGCCTTCGCCCCCGCCTGG
CGGCGCGCGCCACCGCCGCCTCAGCACTGAAGGCGCGCTGACGTCACTCGCCGGTCCCCCGCAAACTCCC
CTTCCCGGCCACCTTGGTCGCGTCCGCGCCGCCGCCGGCCCAGCCGGACCGCACCACGCGAGGCGCGAGA
TAGGGGGGCACGGGCGCGACCATCTGCGCTGCGGCGCCGGCGACTCAGCGCTGCCTCAGTCTGCGGTGGG
CAGCGGAGGAGTCGTGTCGTGCCTGAGAGCGCAGTCGAGAAGGTACCGGATCCTCTAGAGTCGACGCCAC
CATGACCTTGCACAATAACAGTACAACCTCGCCTTTGTTTCCAAACATCAGCTCCTCCTGGATACACAGC
CCCTCCGATGCAGGGCTGCCCCCGGGAACCGTCACTCATTTCGGCAGCTACAATGTTTCTCGAGCAGCTG
GCAATTTCTCCTCTCCAGACGGTACCACCGATGACCCTCTGGGAGGTCATACCGTCTGGCAAGTGGTCTT
CATCGCTTTCTTAACGGGCATCCTGGCCTTGGTGACCATCATCGGCAACATCCTGGTAATTGTGTCATTT
AAGGTCAACAAGCAGCTGAAGACGGTCAACAACTACTTCCTCTTAAGCCTGGCCTGTGCCGATCTGATTA
TCGGGGTCATTTCAATGAATCTGTTTACGACCTACATCATCATGAATCGATGGGCCTTAGGGAACTTGGC
CTGTGACCTCTGGCTTGCCATTGACTGCGTAGCCAGCAATGCCTCTGTTATGAATCTTCTGGTCATCAGC
TTTGACAGATACTTTTCCATCACGAGGCCGCTCACGTACCGAGCCAAACGAACAACAAAGAGAGCCGGTG
TGATGATCGGTCTGGCTTGGGTCATCTCCTTTGTCCTTTGGGCTCCTGCCATCTTGTTCTGGCAATACTT
TGTTGGAAAGAGAACTGTGCCTCCGGGAGAGTGCTTCATTCAGTTCCTCAGTGAGCCCACCATTACTTTT
GGCACAGCCATCGCTGGTTTTTATATGCCTGTCACCATTATGACTATTTTATACTGGAGGATCTATAAGG
AAACTGAAAAGCGTACCAAAGAGCTTGCTGGCCTGCAAGCCTCTGGGACAGAGGCAGAGACAGAAAACTT
TGTCCACCCCACGGGCAGTTCTCGAAGCTGCAGCAGTTACGAACTTCAACAGCAAAGCATGAAACGCTCC
AACAGGAGGAAGTATGGCCGCTGCCACTTCTGGTTCACAACCAAGAGCTGGAAACCCAGCTCCGAGCAGA
TGGACCAAGACCACAGCAGCAGTGACAGTTGGAACAACAATGATGCTGCTGCCTCCCTGGAGAACTCCGC
CTCCTCCGACGAGGAGGACATTGGCTCCGAGACGAGAGCCATCTACTCCATCGTGCTCAAGCTTCCGGGT
CACAGCACCATCCTCAACTCCACCAAGTTACCCTCATCGGACAACCTGCAGGTGCCTGAGGAGGAGCTGG
GGATGGTGGACTTGGAGAGGAAAGCCGACAAGCTGCAGGCCCAGAAGAGCGTGGACGATGGAGGCAGTTT
TCCAAAAAGCTTCTCCAAGCTTCCCATCCAGCTAGAGTCAGCCGTGGACACAGCTAAGACTTCTGACGTC
AACTCCTCAGTGGGTAAGAGCACGGCCACTCTACCTCTGTCCTTCAAGGAAGCCACTCTGGCCAAGAGGT
TTGCTCTGAAGACCAGAAGTCAGATCACTAAGCGGAAAAGGATGTCCCTGGTCAAGGAGAAGAAAGCGGC
CCAGACCCTCAGTGCGATCTTGCTTGCCTTCATCATCACTTGGACCCCATACAACATCATGGTTCTGGTG
AACACCTTTTGTGACAGCTGCATACCCAAAACCTTTTGGAATCTGGGCTACTGGCTGTGCTACATCAACA
GCACCGTGAACCCCGTGTGCTATGCTCTGTGCAACAAAACATTCAGAACCACTTTCAAGATGCTGCTGCT
GTGCCAGTGTGACAAAAAAAAGAGGCGCAAGCAGCAGTACCAGCAGAGACAGTCGGTCATTTTTCACAAG
CGCGCACCCGAGCAGGCCTTGAAGGATCCCCCGGTCGCCACCATGGTGAGCAAGGGCGAGGAGGATAACA
TGGCCATCATCAAGGAGTTCATGCGCTTCAAGGTGCACATGGAGGGCTCCGTGAACGGCCACGAGTTCGA
GATCGAGGGCGAGGGCGAGGGCCGCCCCTACGAGGGCACCCAGACCGCCAAGCTGAAGGTGACCAAGGGT
GGCCCCCTGCCCTTCGCCTGGGACATCCTGTCCCCTCAGTTCATGTACGGCTCCAAGGCCTACGTGAAGC
ACCCCGCCGACATCCCCGACTACTTGAAGCTGTCCTTCCCCGAGGGCTTCAAGTGGGAGCGCGTGATGAA
CTTCGAGGACGGCGGCGTGGTGACCGTGACCCAGGACTCCTCCCTGCAGGACGGCGAGTTCATCTACAAG
GTGAAGCTGCGCGGCACCAACTTCCCCTCCGACGGCCCCGTAATGCAGAAGAAGACCATGGGCTGGGAGG
CCTCCTCCGAGCGGATGTACCCCGAGGACGGCGCCCTGAAGGGCGAGATCAAGCAGAGGCTGAAGCTGAA
GGACGGCGGCCACTACGACGCTGAGGTCAAGACCACCTACAAGGCCAAGAAGCCCGTGCAGCTGCCCGGC
GCCTACAACGTCAACATCAAGTTGGACATCACCTCCCACAACGAGGACTACACCATCGTGGAACAGTACG
AACGCGCCGAGGGCCGCCACTCCACCGGCGGCATGGACGAGCTGTACAAGTAAGAATTCGATATCAAGCT
TATCGATAATCAACCTCTGGATTACAAAATTTGTGAAAGATTGACTGGTATTCTTAACTATGTTGCTCCT
TTTACGCTATGTGGATACGCTGCTTTAATGCCTTTGTATCATGCTATTGCTTCCCGTATGGCTTTCATTT
TCTCCTCCTTGTATAAATCCTGGTTGCTGTCTCTTTATGAGGAGTTGTGGCCCGTTGTCAGGCAACGTGG
CGTGGTGTGCACTGTGTTTGCTGACGCAACCCCCACTGGTTGGGGCATTGCCACCACCTGTCAGCTCCTT
TCCGGGACTTTCGCTTTCCCCCTCCCTATTGCCACGGCGGAACTCATCGCCGCCTGCCTTGCCCGCTGCT
GGACAGGGGCTCGGCTGTTGGGCACTGACAATTCCGTGGTGTTGTCGGGGAAATCATCGTCCTTTCCTTG
GCTGCTCGCCTATGTTGCCACCTGGATTCTGCGCGGGACGTCCTTCTGCTACGTCCCTTCGGCCCTCAAT
CCAGCGGACCTTCCTTCCCGCGGCCTGCTGCCGGCTCTGCGGCCTCTTCCGCGTCTTCGCCTTCGCCCTC
AGACGAGTCGGATCTCCCTTTGGGCCGCCTCCCCGCATCGATACCGAGCGCTGCTCGAGAGATCTACGGG
TGGCATCCCTGTGACCCCTCCCCAGTGCCTCTCCTGGCCCTGGAAGTTGCCACTCCAGTGCCCACCAGCC
TTGTCCTAATAAAATTAAGTTGCATCATTTTGTCTGACTAGGTGTCCTTCTATAATATTATGGGGTGGAG
GGGGGTGGTATGGAGCAAGGGGCAAGTTGGGAAGACAACCTGTAGGGCCTGCGGGGTCTATTGGGAACCA
AGCTGGAGTGCAGTGGCACAATCTTGGCTCACTGCAATCTCCGCCTCCTGGGTTCAAGCGATTCTCCTGC
CTCAGCCTCCCGAGTTGTTGGGATTCCAGGCATGCATGACCAGGCTCAGCTAATTTTTGTTTTTTTGGTA
GAGACGGGGTTTCACCATATTGGCCAGGCTGGTCTCCAACTCCTAATCTCAGGTGATCTACCCACCTTGG
CCTCCCAAATTGCTGGGATTACAGGCGTGAACCACTGCTCCCTTCCCTGTCCTTCTGATTTTGTAGGTAA
CCACGTGCGGACCGAGCGGCCGCAGGAACCCCTAGTGATGGAGTTGGCCACTCCCTCTCTGCGCGCTCGC
TCGCTCACTGAGGCCGGGCGACCAAAGGTCGCCCGACGCCCGGGCTTTGCCCGGGCGGCCTCAGTGAGCG
AGCGAGCGCGCAGCTGCCTGCAGGGGCGCCTGATGCGGTATTTTCTCCTTACGCATCTGTGCGGTATTTC
ACACCGCATA
[95 nt withheld, positions 6451-6545]
T
[46 nt withheld, positions 6547-6592]
C
[141 nt withheld, positions 6594-6734]
CCTTTGACGTTGGAGTCCACGTTCTTTAATAGTGGACTCTTGTTCCAAACTGGAACAACACTCAACTCTA
TCTCGGGCTATTCTTTTGATTTATAAGGGATTTTGCCGATTTCGGTCTATTGGTTAAAAAATGAGCTGAT
TTAACAAAAATTTAACGCGAATTTTAACAAAATATTAACGTTTACAATTTTATGGTGCACTCTCAGTACA
ATCTGCTCTGATGCCGCATAGTTAAGCCAGCCCCGACACCCGCCAACACCCGCTGACGCGCCCTGACGGG
CTTGTCTGCTCCCGGCATCCGCTTACAGACAAGCTGTGACCGTCT
Features (pLannotate 1.2.2; 17 found; start..end, strand, type, name):
     17..52      -  CDS            rop (fragment): Rop protein, which maintains plasmids at low copy number; rop
    147..251     +  promoter       AmpR promoter: bla
    252..1112    +  CDS            AmpR: β-lactamase; bla; confers resistance to ampicillin, carbenicillin, and related antibiotics
   1283..1871    +  rep_origin     ori: high-copy-number ColE1/pMB1/pBR322/pUC origin of replication
   1944..1971    +  repeat_region  AAV2 ITR (fragment): inverted terminal repeat of adeno-associated virus serotype 2 inverted
   2000..2027    +  repeat_region  AAV2 ITR (fragment): inverted terminal repeat of adeno-associated virus serotype 2 inverted
   2107..2554    +  promoter       hSyn promoter: human synapsin I promoter; confers neuron-specific expression (Kügler et al., 2003)
   2568..2585    +  misc_feature   MCS (fragment): pUC18/19 multiple cloning site
   2592..4361    +  CDS            CHRM3: ACM3_HUMAN - Experimental evidence at protein level: Swiss-Prot protein existence level 1. The muscarinic acetylcholine receptor mediates various cellular responses, including inhibition of adenylate cyclase, breakdown of phosphoinositides and modulation of potassium channels through the action of G proteins. Primary transducing effect is Pi turnover. From Homo sapiens (Human).
   4383..5090    +  CDS            mCherry: mCherry is a basic (constitutively fluorescent) red fluorescent protein published in 2004, derived from Discosoma sp.. It is reported to be a very rapidly-maturing monomer with low acid sensitivity.
   5094..5118    +  misc_feature   MCS (fragment): pBluescript multiple cloning site
   5118..5706    +  misc_feature   WPRE: woodchuck hepatitis virus posttranscriptional regulatory element
   5738..6214    +  polyA_signal   hGH poly(A) signal: human growth hormone polyadenylation signal
   6254..6394    +  repeat_region  AAV2 ITR: inverted terminal repeat of adeno-associated virus serotype 2 inverted
   6399..6450    -  misc_feature   bom (fragment): basis of mobility region from pBR322
   6469..6924    +  rep_origin     f1 ori (sequence partly withheld): f1 bacteriophage origin of replication; arrow indicates direction of (+) strand synthesis
   6925..6974    -  misc_feature   bom (fragment): basis of mobility region from pBR322
