[The description below was written by a language model from this plasmid's Addgene catalogue record, the feature table of its GenBank file and pLannotate feature annotations shown in this document.]
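Description:
pAAV-hSyn-hM3D(Gq)-mCherry is an adeno-associated virus transfer plasmid built on a pAAV backbone, used to package a neuron-targeted chemogenetic actuator into recombinant AAV. In bacteria it is maintained by a ColE1/pUC-type origin and selected with ampicillin through the bla gene; an f1 phage origin is also present. The catalogue lists it as low copy and grown in a recombination-deficient stable strain, consistent with the need to preserve the repeat-rich AAV2 inverted terminal repeats. The generated feature table, from a full-length sequencing result of about 7.06 kb (catalogue size 7,070 bp), shows an intact ITR downstream of the cassette, but only two short ITR fragments upstream. This may reflect the difficulty of sequencing or annotating these hairpin structures, though the record does not resolve it.

Between the ITRs, the human synapsin I promoter drives neuron-restricted expression of a single open reading frame. This consists of a human CHRM3 (M3 muscarinic receptor) coding sequence carrying the DREADD mutations, fused at its C terminus to mCherry. The specific mutations are not listed in the record, which refers to supplemental documents, and the depositor notes that there is no N-terminal HA tag. A WPRE follows the fusion to enhance transcript stability and expression, and the human growth hormone polyadenylation signal terminates the message. The insert sits between retained SalI and EcoRI sites. The hM3D(Gq) receptor couples to Gq signalling, so the construct is typically used for designer-ligand-driven activation of transduced neurons, with mCherry marking expressing cells. The separate GenBank record covers only an 857 bp read across mCherry and an adjacent Kozak-like annotation, not the whole plasmid.
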