Addgene plasmid #50474: pAAV-hSyn-hM3D(Gq)-mCherry
Purpose: Gq-coupled hM3D DREADD fused with mCherry under the control of human synapsin promoter
Depositing lab: Bryan Roth.
Backbone
  Vector backbone: pAAV
  Backbone size w/o insert (bp): 4818
  Total vector size (bp): 7070
  Vector type: AAV
Growth in bacteria
  Bacterial resistance: Ampicillin, 100 μg/mL
  Growth temperature: 37°C
  Growth strain: NEB Stable
  Copy number: Low Copy
Gene/Insert
  Gene/Insert name: hM3D(Gq)-mCherry
  Species: H. sapiens (human)
  Insert size (bp): 2502
  Mutation: See supplemental documents for DREADD mutations
  Entrez Gene: CHRM3 (a.k.a. EGBRS, HM3, PBS, m3AChR)
  Promoter: human Synapsin 1
  Tag / fusion protein: mCherry (C terminal on insert)
  Cloning method: Restriction Enzyme; 5′ cloning site Sal I (not destroyed); 3′ cloning site EcoR I (not destroyed)
  Sequencing primers: 5′ TCGTGTCGTGCCTGAGAGCG; 3′ GCATTAAAGCAGCGTATCCACATAGC
Terms and licenses: Academic/Nonprofit Terms; Industry Terms: Not Available to Industry
Depositor comments: Please Note- This plasmid does NOT contain an N-terminal HA tag. These plasmids were generated as part of the Illuminating the Druggable Genome (IDG) program sponsored by the NIH Common Fund. The goal of this program is to identify, gather, and distribute information and resources for proteins that currently are not well-studied yet belong to commonly drug-targeted protein families: protein kinases, non-olfactory G-protein coupled receptors (GPCRs), and ion channels. The IDG program is designed to develop fundamental research tools for understudied proteins, elucidate their function, and disseminate the IDG-related resources and data to the greater scientific community.
How to cite: pAAV-hSyn-hM3D(Gq)-mCherry was a gift from Bryan Roth (Addgene plasmid # 50474 ; http://n2t.net/addgene:50474 ; RRID:Addgene_50474) For viral preps, please replace (Addgene plasmid # 50474) in the above sentence with: (Addgene viral prep # 50474-AAV1), (Addgene viral prep # 50474-AAV2), (Addgene viral prep # 50474-AAV5), (Addgene viral prep # 50474-AAV8), (Addgene viral prep # 50474-AAV9), or (Addgene viral prep # 50474-AAVrg)
