LOCUS       Exported 857 bp ds-DNA linear SYN 19-MAY-2021
DEFINITION  Gq-coupled hM3D DREADD fused with mCherry under the control of human
            synapsin promoter .
ACCESSION   .
VERSION     .
KEYWORDS    pAAV-hSyn-hM3D(Gq)-mCherry
SOURCE      synthetic DNA construct
  ORGANISM  synthetic DNA construct
REFERENCE   1 (bases 1 to 857)
  AUTHORS   Bryan Roth
  TITLE     Roth lab DREADDs
  JOURNAL   Unpublished
REFERENCE   2 (bases 1 to 857)
  AUTHORS   .
  TITLE     Direct Submission
  JOURNAL   Exported May 19, 2021 from SnapGene Server 1.1.58
            http://www.snapgene.com
FEATURES             Location/Qualifiers
     source          1..857
                     /organism="synthetic DNA construct"
                     /mol_type="other DNA"
     CDS             complement(49..759)
                     /codon_start=1
                     /product="monomeric derivative of DsRed fluorescent protein
                     (Shaner et al., 2004)"
                     /label=mCherry
                     /note="mammalian codon-optimized"
                     /translation="MVSKGEEDNMAIIKEFMRFKVHMEGSVNGHEFEIEGEGEGRPYEG
                     TQTAKLKVTKGGPLPFAWDILSPQFMYGSKAYVKHPADIPDYLKLSFPEGFKWERVMNF
                     EDGGVVTVTQDSSLQDGEFIYKVKLRGTNFPSDGPVMQKKTMGWEASSERMYPEDGALK
                     GEIKQRLKLKDGGHYDAEVKTTYKAKKPVQLPGAYNVNIKLDITSHNEDYTIVEQYERA
                     EGRHSTGGMDELYK"
     primer_bind     complement(327..346)
                     /label=mCherry-F
                     /note="mCherry, forward primer"
     primer_bind     596..614
                     /label=mCherry-R
                     /note="mCherry, reverse primer"
     regulatory      756..765
                     /regulatory_class="other"
                     /note="vertebrate consensus sequence for strong initiation
                     of translation (Kozak, 1987)"
ORIGIN
        1 aattttgtaa tccagaggtt gattatcgat aagcttgata tcgaattctt acttgtacag
       61 ctcgtccatg ccgccggtgg agtggcggcc ctcggcgcgt tcgtactgtt ccacgatggt
      121 gtagtcctcg ttgtgggagg tgatgtccaa cttgatgttg acgttgtagg cgccgggcag
      181 ctgcacgggc ttcttggcct tgtaggtggt cttgacctca gcgtcgtagt ggccgccgtc
      241 cttcagcttc agcctctgct tgatctcgcc cttcagggcg ccgtcctcgg ggtacatccg
      301 ctcggaggag gcctcccagc ccatggtctt cttctgcatt acggggccgt cggaggggaa
      361 gttggtgccg cgcagcttca ccttgtagat gaactcgccg tcctgcaggg aggagtcctg
      421 ggtcacggtc accacgccgc cgtcctcgaa gttcatcacg cgctcccact tgaagccctc
      481 ggggaaggac agcttcaagt agtcggggat gtcggcgggg tgcttcacgt aggccttgga
      541 gccgtacatg aactgagggg acaggatgtc ccaggcgaag ggcagggggc cacccttggt
      601 caccttcagc ttggcggtct gggtgccctc gtaggggcgg ccctcgccct cgccctcgat
      661 ctcgaactcg tggccgttca cggagccctc catgtgcacc ttgaagcgca tgaactcctt
      721 gatgatggcc atgttatcct cctcgccctt gctcaccatg gtggcgaccg ggggatcctt
      781 caaggcctgc tcgggtgcgc gcttgtgaaa aatgaccgac tgtctctgct ggtactgctg
      841 cttgcgcctc ttttttt
//
