>Addgene plasmid #50474 | pAAV-hSyn-hM3D(Gq)-mCherry | addgene partial sequence | sequence record 78054 | hSyn1pro-F 5'-gcaagtgggttttaggacca-3'
CCTGACGACCGACCCCGACCCACTGGACAAGCACCCAACCCCCATTCCCCAAATTGCGCATCCCCTATCA
GAGAGGGGGAGGGGAAACAGGATGCGGCGAGGCGCGTGCGCACTGCCAGCTTCAGCACCGCGGACAGTGC
CTTCGCCCCCGCCTGGCGGCGCGCGCCACCGCCGCCTCAGCACTGAAGGCGCGCTGACGTCACTCGCCGG
TCCCCCGCAAACTCCCCTTCCCGGCCACCTTGGTCGCGTCCGCGCCGCCGCCGGCCCAGCCGGACCGCAC
CACGCGAGGCGCGAGATAGGGGGGCACGGGCGCGACCATCTGCGCTGCGGCGCCGGCGACTCAGCGCTGC
CTCAGTCTGCGGTGGGCAGCGGAGGAGTCGTGTCGTGCCTGAGAGCGCAGTCGAGAAGGTACCGGATCCT
CTAGAGTCGACGCCACCATGACCTTGCACAATAACAGTACAACCTCGCCTTTGTTTCCAAACATCAGCTC
CTCCTGGATACACAGCCCCTCCGATGCAGGGCTGCCCCCGGGAACCGTCACTCATTTCGGCAGCTACAAT
GTTTCTCGAGCAGCTGGCAATTTCTCCTCTCCAGACGGTACCACCGATGACCCTCTGGGAGGTCATACCG
TCTGGCAAGTGGTCTTCATCGCTTTCTTAACGGGCATCCTGGCCTTGGTGACCATCATCGGCAACATCCT
GGTAATTGTGTCATTTAAGGTCAACAAGCAGCTGAAGACGGTCAACAACTACTTCCTCTTAAGCCTGGCC
TGTGCCGATCTGATTATCGGGGTCATTTCAATGAATCTGTTTACGACCTACATCATCATGAATCGATGGG
CCTTAGGGAACTTGGCCTGTGACCTCTGGCTTGCCATTGACTGCGTAGCCAGCAATGCCTCTGTTATGAA
TCTTCTGGTCATCAGCTTTGACAGATACTTT
